Addgene plasmid #232480: pB-TR-hCAII
Purpose: Tetracycline inducible PiggyBac vector expressing human CAII gene including flag-tag (DYKDDDDK) on the 3' end
Depositing lab: Lukas Trantirek. Depositing organization: CEITEC Masaryk University. Publication: Protein structure and interactions elucidated with in-cell NMR for different cell cycle phases and in 3D human tissue models. Rynes J, Istvankova E, Dzurov Krafcikova M, Luchinat E, Barbieri L, Banci L, Kamarytova K, Loja T, Fafilek B, Rico-Llanos G, Krejci P, Macurek L, Foldynova-Trantirkova S, Trantirek L. Commun Biol. 2025 Feb 7;8(1):194. doi: 10.1038/s42003-025-07607-w. PubMed 39920376.
Backbone
  Vector backbone: modified PB-CuO-CMV-MCS-EF1a-CymR-T2A-Puro piggyBac
  Backbone manufacturer: SBI -System Biosciences (original plasmid inducible PiggyBac Cumate Switch vector)
  Backbone size w/o insert (bp): 8848
  Total vector size (bp): 9632
  Modifications to backbone: the cumate operator (CuO) and repressor (CuR) in original vector were replaced with the tetracycline operator (TetO) and repressor (TetRep; TR)
  Vector type: Mammalian Expression ; transposon system
  Selectable markers: Puromycin
Growth in bacteria
  Bacterial resistance: Ampicillin, 100 μg/mL
  Growth temperature: 37°C
  Growth strain: DH5alpha
  Copy number: Unknown
Gene/Insert
  Gene/Insert name: Human carbonic anhydrase II (alt name: CAII)
  Species: H. sapiens (human)
  Insert size (bp): 780
  GenBank ID: M36532.1
  Entrez Gene: CA2 (a.k.a. CA-II, CAC, CAII, Car2, HEL-76, HEL-S-282)
  Promoter: CMV-TetO
  Tag / fusion protein: DYKDDDDK (FLAG-tag) (C terminal on insert)
  Cloning method: Restriction Enzyme; 5′ cloning site NheI (not destroyed); 3′ cloning site NotI (not destroyed)
  Sequencing primers: 5′ AGACGCCATCCACGCTGTTTTGACCTC; 3′ agggtgcgtacggccctggggacgt
Terms and licenses: Academic/Nonprofit Terms; Industry Terms: Not Available to Industry
How to cite: pB-TR-hCAII was a gift from Lukas Trantirek (Addgene plasmid # 232480 ; http://n2t.net/addgene:232480 ; RRID:Addgene_232480)
