[The description below was written by a language model from this plasmid's Addgene catalogue record and pLannotate feature annotations shown in this document.]
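Description:
pB-TR-hCAII is a tetracycline-inducible piggyBac transposon vector for stable expression of human carbonic anhydrase II (CA2) in mammalian cells. It derives from a commercial cumate-switch piggyBac plasmid in which the cumate operator and repressor were replaced by the tet operator and Tet repressor. In bacteria it is maintained through a high-copy ColE1/pUC-type origin with ampicillin resistance, and an f1 origin is also present. The automated feature table does not annotate the piggyBac terminal repeats. The "lambda portal protein" fragments it reports on either side of the mammalian cassettes are probably spurious database matches rather than functional elements.

The 780 bp CA2 coding sequence, cloned between NheI and NotI and carrying a C-terminal FLAG tag, sits downstream of the CMV enhancer/promoter followed by two short tet operator matches (CMV-TetO). The feature table also shows an EMCV IRES and a CopGFP reading frame after the insert. This suggests a bicistronic transcript in which green fluorescence reports induced expression, although the catalogue entry does not mention this reporter. A second cassette uses the EF-1α core promoter with an HTLV-1 LTR fragment to drive tetR and then the puromycin resistance gene. The two were linked by a T2A peptide in the parent vector, but no such linker is annotated here. An SV40 polyadenylation signal follows.

The constitutively produced TetR binds the operators and represses the CMV promoter until tetracycline or an analogue releases it, so regulator and target are carried on a single plasmid. When a piggyBac transposase is supplied, the cassette integrates into the genome, and puromycin selects stable lines. The associated publication concerns in-cell NMR studies of protein structure and interactions in human cells and 3D tissue models.
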