Features (pLannotate 1.2.2; 27 found; start..end, strand, type, name):
      1..105     -  promoter       AmpR promoter: bla
    158..586     -  rep_origin     f1 ori (sequence partly withheld): f1 bacteriophage origin of replication; arrow indicates direction of (+) strand synthesis
    591..746     -  CDS            lacZα (fragment): LacZα fragment of β-galactosidase; lacZ fragment
    748..867     +  CDS            B (fragment): PORTL_LAMBD - Experimental evidence at protein level: Swiss-Prot protein existence level 1. Forms the portal vertex of the capsid (PubMed:6228056, PubMed:6232391). This portal plays critical roles in head assembly, genome packaging, neck/tail attachment, and genome ejection (Probable). The portal protein multimerizes as a single ring-shaped homododecamer arranged around a central channel (PubMed:6232391). Binds to the terminase subunits to form the packaging machine (PubMed:7799432). From Escherichia phage lambda (Bacteriophage lambda).
   1421..1724    +  enhancer       CMV enhancer: human cytomegalovirus immediate early enhancer
   1725..1928    +  promoter       CMV promoter: human cytomegalovirus (CMV) immediate early promoter
   1930..1949    +  promoter       PLtetO-1 promoter (fragment): modified phage lambda PL promoter with tet operator sites (Lutz and Bujard, 1997)
   1951..1970    +  promoter       PLtetO-1 promoter (fragment): modified phage lambda PL promoter with tet operator sites (Lutz and Bujard, 1997)
   1978..2011    +  promoter       TRE3GV promoter (fragment): 3rd-generation Tet-responsive promoter that can be activated by binding of Tet-On® 3G, optimized for retroviral and lentiviral vectors
   2091..2870    +  CDS            CA2 (sequence withheld): CAH2_HUMAN - Experimental evidence at protein level: Swiss-Prot protein existence level 1. Essential for bone resorption and osteoclast differentiation (By similarity). Reversible hydration of carbon dioxide. Can hydrate cyanamide to urea. Involved in the regulation of fluid secretion into the anterior chamber of the eye. Contributes to intracellular pH regulation in the duodenal upper villous epithelium during proton- coupled peptide absorption. Stimulates the chloride-bicarbonate exchange activity of SLC26A6. From Homo sapiens (Human).
   2874..2894    +  CDS            FLAG (fragment): FLAG® epitope tag, followed by an enterokinase cleavage site
   3018..3480    +  misc_feature   IRES: internal ribosome entry site (IRES) of the encephalomyocarditis virus (EMCV)
   3528..4192    +  CDS            CopGFP (fragment): green fluorescent protein 2 from Pontellina plumata, also known as ppluGFP2 (Shagin et al., 2004)
   4313..4524    +  promoter       EF-1α core promoter: core promoter for human elongation factor EF-1α
   4537..4805    +  LTR            5' LTR (truncated): truncated 5' long terminal repeat (LTR) from human T-cell leukemia virus (HTLV) type 1
   4842..5462    +  CDS            tetR: TETR2_ECOLX - Experimental evidence at protein level: Swiss-Prot protein existence level 1. TetR is the repressor of the tetracycline resistance element; its N-terminal region forms a helix-turn-helix structure and binds DNA. Binding of tetracycline to TetR reduces the repressor affinity for the tetracycline resistance gene (tetA) promoter operator sites. From Escherichia coli.
   5556..6155    +  CDS            PuroR: puromycin N-acetyltransferase; pac from Streptomyces alboniger; confers resistance to puromycin
   6162..6189    +  misc_feature   WPRE (fragment): woodchuck hepatitis virus posttranscriptional regulatory element
   6202..6323    +  polyA_signal   SV40 poly(A) signal: SV40 polyadenylation signal
   6341..6433    +  ncRNA          G-CSF SLDE: Accession: RF00183 - G-CSF factor stem-loop destabilising element (SLDE)
   7130..7597    +  CDS            B (fragment): PORTL_LAMBD - Experimental evidence at protein level: Swiss-Prot protein existence level 1. Forms the portal vertex of the capsid (PubMed:6228056, PubMed:6232391). This portal plays critical roles in head assembly, genome packaging, neck/tail attachment, and genome ejection (Probable). The portal protein multimerizes as a single ring-shaped homododecamer arranged around a central channel (PubMed:6232391). Binds to the terminase subunits to form the packaging machine (PubMed:7799432). From Escherichia phage lambda (Bacteriophage lambda).
   7635..7651    -  protein_bind   lac operator: The lac repressor binds to the lac operator to inhibit transcription in E. coli. This inhibition can be relieved by adding lactose or isopropyl-β-D-thiogalactopyranoside (IPTG). lac repressor encoded by lacI
   7659..7689    -  promoter       lac promoter: promoter for the E. coli lac operon
   7704..7725    -  protein_bind   CAP binding site: CAP binding activates transcription in the presence of cAMP. E. coli catabolite activator protein
   7738..7830    -  CDS            lacI (fragment): lac repressor; lacI; The lac repressor binds to the lac operator to inhibit transcription in E. coli. This inhibition can be relieved by adding lactose or isopropyl-β-D-thiogalactopyranoside (IPTG).
   8013..8601    -  rep_origin     ori: high-copy-number ColE1/pMB1/pBR322/pUC origin of replication
   8772..9632    -  CDS            AmpR: β-lactamase; bla; confers resistance to ampicillin, carbenicillin, and related antibiotics
>Addgene plasmid #232480 | pB-TR-hCAII | addgene full sequence | sequence record 471671 | Addgene NGS Result
ACTCTTCCTTTTTCAATATTATTGAAGCATTTATCAGGGTTATTGTCTCATGAGCGGATACATATTTGAA
TGTATTTAGAAAAATAAACAAATAGGGGTTCCGCGCACATTTCCCCGAAAAGTGCCACCTAAATTGTAAG
CGTTAATATTTTGTTAAAATTCGCGTTAAATTTTTGTTAAATCAGCTCATTTTTTAACCAATAGGCCGAA
ATCGGCAAAATCCCTTATAAATCAAAAGAATAGACCGAGATAGGGT
[37 nt withheld, positions 257-293]
AAAGAACGTGGACTCCAACGTCAAAGG
[49 nt withheld, positions 321-369]
T
[91 nt withheld, positions 371-461]
G
[124 nt withheld, positions 463-586]
CCCATTCGCCATTCAGGCTGCGCAACTGTTGGGAAGGGCGATCGGTGCGGGCCTCTTCGCTATTACGCCA
GCTGGCGAAAGGGGGATGTGCTGCAAGGCGATTAAGTTGGGTAACGCCAGGGTTTTCCCAGTCACGACGT
TGTAAAACGACGGCCAGTGAGCGCGCCTCGTTCATTCACGTTTTTGAACCCGTGGAGGACGGGCAGACTC
GCGGTGCAAATGTGTTTTACAGCGTGATGGAGCAGATGAAGATGCTCGACACGCTGCAGAACACGCAGCT
AGATTAACCCTAGAAAGATAATCATATTGTGACGTACGTTAAAGATAATCATGTGTAAAATTGACGCATG
TGTTTTATCGGTCTGTATATCGAGGTTTATTTATTAATTTGAATAGATATTAAGTTTTATTATATTTACA
CTTACATACTAATAATAAATTCAACAAACAATTTATTTATGTTTATTTATTTATTAAAAAAAACAAAAAC
TCAAAATTTCTTCTATAAAGTAACAAAACTTTTATGAGGGACAGCCCCCCCCCAAAGCCCCCAGGGATGT
AATTACGTCCCTCCCCCGCTAGGGGGCAGCAGCGAGCCGCCCGGGGCTCCGCTCCGGTCCGGCGCTCCCC
CCGCATCCCCGAGCCGGCAGCGTGCGGGGACAGCCCGGGCACGGGGAAGGTGGCACGGGATCGCTTTCCT
CTGAACGCTTCTCGCTGCTCTTTGAGCCTGCAGACACCTGGGGGGATACGGGGAAAAGGCCTCCACGGCC
AGACTAGTTATTAATAGTAATCAATTACGGGGTCATTAGTTCATAGCCCATATATGGAGTTCCGCGTTAC
ATAACTTACGGTAAATGGCCCGCCTGGCTGACCGCCCAACGACCCCCGCCCATTGACGTCAATAATGACG
TATGTTCCCATAGTAACGCCAATAGGGACTTTCCATTGACGTCAATGGGTGGAGTATTTACGGTAAACTG
CCCACTTGGCAGTACATCAAGTGTATCATATGCCAAGTACGCCCCCTATTGACGTCAATGACGGTAAATG
GCCCGCCTGGCATTATGCCCAGTACATGACCTTATGGGACTTTCCTACTTGGCAGTACATCTACGTATTA
GTCATCGCTATTACCATGGTGATGCGGTTTTGGCAGTACATCAATGGGCGTGGATAGCGGTTTGACTCAC
GGGGATTTCCAAGTCTCCACCCCATTGACGTCAATGGGAGTTTGTTTTGGCACCAAAATCAACGGGACTT
TCCAAAATGTCGTAACAACTCCGCCCCATTGACGCAAATGGGCGGTAGGCGTGTACGGTGGGAGGTCTAT
ATAAGCAGAGCTCTCCCTATCAGTGATAGAGATCTCCCTATCAGTGATAGAGATCGTCGACGAGCTCGTT
TAGTGAACCGTCAGATCGCCTGGAGACGCCATCCACGCTGTTTTGACCTCCATAGAAGACACCGGGACCG
ATCCAGCCTCCGGACTCTAGCGGTCTAGGCTAGC
[780 nt withheld, positions 2091-2870]
GACTACAAGGACGACGACGACAAGTGAGCGGCCGCGCCCCTCTCCCTCCCCCCCCCCTAACGTTACTGGC
CGAAGCCGCTTGGAATAAGGCCGGTGTGCGTTTGTCTATATGTTATTTTCCACCATATTGCCGTCTTTTG
GCAATGTGAGGGCCCGGAAACCTGGCCCTGTCTTCTTGACGAGCATTCCTAGGGGTCTTTCCCCTCTCGC
CAAAGGAATGCAAGGTCTGTTGAATGTCGTGAAGGAAGCAGTTCCTCTGGAAGCTTCTTGAAGACAAACA
ACGTCTGTAGCGACCCTTTGCAGGCAGCGGAACCCCCCACCTGGCGACAGGTGCCTCTGCGGCCAAAAGC
CACGTGTATAAGATACACCTGCAAAGGCGGCACAACCCCAGTGCCACGTTGTGAGTTGGATAGTTGTGGA
AAGAGTCAAATGGCTCTCCTCAAGCGTATTCAACAAGGGGCTGAAGGATGCCCAGAAGGTACCCCATTGT
ATGGGATCTGATCTGGGGCCTCGGTGCACATGCTTTACATGTGTTTAGTCGAGGTTAAAAAAACGTCTAG
GCCCCCCGAACCACGGGGACGTGGTTTTCCTTTGAAAAACACGATGATAATATGGCCACAACCATGGCGT
CCGGAATGGAGAGCGACGAGAGCGGCCTGCCCGCCATGGAGATCGAGTGCCGCATCACCGGCACCCTGAA
CGGCGTGGAGTTCGAGCTGGTGGGCGGCGGAGAGGGCACCCCCAAGCAGGGCCGCATGACCAACAAGATG
AAGAGCACCAAAGGCGCCCTGACCTTCAGCCCCTACCTGCTGAGCCACGTGATGGGCTACGGCTTCTACC
ACTTCGGCACCTACCCCAGCGGCTACGAGAACCCCTTCCTGCACGCCATCAACAACGGCGGCTACACCAA
CACCCGCATCGAGAAGTACGAGGACGGCGGCGTGCTGCACGTGAGCTTCAGCTACCGCTACGAGGCCGGC
CGCGTGATCGGCGACTTCAAGGTGGTGGGCACCGGCTTCCCCGAGGACAGCGTGATCTTCACCGACAAGA
TCATCCGCAGCAACGCCACCGTGGAGCACCTGCACCCCATGGGCGATAACGTGCTGGTGGGCAGCTTCGC
CCGCACCTTCAGCCTGCGCGACGGCGGCTACTACAGCTTCGTGGTGGACAGCCACATGCACTTCAAGAGC
GCCATCCACCCCAGCATCCTGCAGAACGGGGGCCCCATGTTCGCCTTCCGCCGCGTGGAGGAGCTGCACA
GCAACACCGAGCTGGGCATCGTGGAGTACCAGCACGCCTTCAAGACCCCCATCGCCTTCGCCAGATCCCG
CGCTCAGTCGTCCAATTCTGCCGTGGACGGCACCGCCGGACCCGGCTCCACCGGATCTCGCTAGAGCTGA
ATCTAAGTCGACGGATCTGCGATCGCTCCGGTGCCCGTCAGTGGGCAGAGCGCACATCGCCCACAGTCCC
CGAGAAGTTGGGGGGAGGGGTCGGCAATTGAACGGGTGCCTAGAGAAGGTGGCGCGGGGTAAACTGGGAA
AGTGATGTCGTGTACTGGCTCCGCCTTTTTCCCGAGGGTGGGGGAGAACCGTATATAAGTGCAGTAGTCG
CCGTGAACGTTCTTTTTCGCAACGGGTTTGCCGCCAGAACACAGCTGAAGCTTCGAGGGGCTCGCATCTC
TCCTTCACGCGCCCGCCGCCCTACCTGAGGCCGCCATCCACGCCGGTTGAGTCGCGTTCTGCCGCCTCCC
GCCTGTGGTGCCTCCTGAACTGCGTCCGCCGTCTAGGTAAGTTTAAAGCTCAGGTCGAGACCGGGCCTTT
GTCCGGCGCTCCCTTGGAGCCTACCTAGACTCAGCCGGCTCTCCACGCTTTGCCTGACCCTGCTTGCTCA
ACTCTACGTCTTTGTTTCGTTTTCTGTTCTGCGCCGTTACAGATCCAAGCTGTGACCGGCGCCTACTCTA
GAGCCGCCACCATGTCCAGATTAGATAAAAGTAAAGTGATTAACAGCGCATTAGAGCTGCTTAATGAGGT
CGGAATCGAAGGTTTAACAACCCGTAAACTCGCCCAGAAGCTAGGTGTAGAGCAGCCTACATTGTATTGG
CATGTAAAAAATAAGCGGGCTTTGCTCGACGCCTTAGCCATTGAGATGTTAGATAGGCACCATACTCACT
TTTGCCCTTTAGAAGGGGAAAGCTGGCAAGATTTTTTACGTAATAACGCTAAAAGTTTTAGATGTGCTTT
ACTAAGTCATCGCGATGGAGCAAAAGTACATTTAGGTACACGGCCTACAGAAAAACAGTATGAAACTCTC
GAAAATCAATTAGCCTTTTTATGCCAACAAGGTTTTTCACTAGAGAATGCATTATATGCACTCAGCGCTG
TGGGGCATTTTACTTTAGGTTGCGTATTGGAAGATCAAGAGCATCAAGTCGCTAAAGAAGAAAGGGAAAC
ACCTACTACTGATAGTATGCCGCCATTATTACGACAAGCTATCGAATTATTTGATCACCAAGGTGCAGAG
CCAGCCTTCTTATTCGGCCTTGAATTGATCATATGCGGATTAGAAAAACAACTTAAATGTGAAAGTGGGT
CCGCGTACAGCGGATCCCGGGAGTTCAGATCTTATGAGGGCAGAGGAAGTCTTCTAACATGCGGTGACGT
GGAGGAGAATCCCGGCCCTGAATTCATGACCGAGTACAAGCCCACGGTGCGCCTCGCCACCCGCGACGAC
GTCCCCAGGGCCGTACGCACCCTCGCCGCCGCGTTCGCCGACTACCCCGCCACGCGCCACACCGTCGATC
CGGACCGCCACATCGAGCGGGTCACCGAGCTGCAAGAACTCTTCCTCACGCGCGTCGGGCTCGACATCGG
CAAGGTGTGGGTCGCGGACGACGGCGCCGCGGTGGCGGTCTGGACCACGCCGGAGAGCGTCGAAGCGGGG
GCGGTGTTCGCCGAGATCGGCCCGCGCATGGCCGAGTTGAGCGGTTCCCGGCTGGCCGCGCAGCAACAGA
TGGAAGGCCTCCTGGCGCCGCACCGGCCCAAGGAGCCCGCGTGGTTCCTGGCCACCGTCGGCGTCTCGCC
CGACCACCAGGGCAAGGGTCTGGGCAGCGCCGTCGTGCTCCCCGGAGTGGAGGCGGCCGAGCGCGCCGGG
GTGCCCGCCTTCCTGGAGACCTCCGCGCCCCGCAACCTCCCCTTCTACGAGCGGCTCGGCTTCACCGTCA
CCGCCGACGTCGAGGTGCCCGAAGGACCGCGCACCTGGTGCATGACCCGCAAGCCCGGTGCCTGAGTCGA
CAATCAACCTCTGGATTACAAAATTTGTGGTTAACTAACTAAACTTGTTTATTGCAGCTTATAATGGTTA
CAAATAAAGCAATAGCATCACAAATTTCACAAATAAAGCATTTTTTTCACTGCATTCTAGTTGTGGTTTG
TCCAAACTCATCAATGTATCTTATCATGTCTGGAATTGACTCAAATGATGTCAATTAGTCTATCAGAAGC
TCATCTGGTCTCCCTTCCGGGGGACAAGACATCCCTGTTTAATATTTAAACAGCAGTGTTCCCAAACTGG
GTTCTTATATCCCTTGCTCTGGTCAACCAGGTTGCAGGGTTTCCTGTCCTCACAGGAACGAAGTCCCTAA
AGAAACAGTGGCAGCCAGGTTTAGCCCCGGAATTGACTGGATTCCTTTTTTAGGGCCCATTGGTATGGCT
TTTTCCCCGTATCCCCCCAGGTGTCTGCAGGCTCAAAGAGCAGCGAGAAGCGTTCAGAGGAAAGCGATCC
CGTGCCACCTTCCCCGTGCCCGGGCTGTCCCCGCACGCTGCCGGCTCGGGGATGCGGGGGGAGCGCCGGA
CCGGAGCGGAGCCCCGGGCGGCTCGCTGCTGCCCCCTAGCGGGGGAGGGACGTAATTACATCCCTGGGGG
CTTTGGGGGGGGGCTGTCCCTGATATCTATAACAAGAAAATATATATATAATAAGTTATCACGTAAGTAG
AACATGAAATAACAATATAATTATCGTATGAGTTAAATCTTAAAAGTCACGTAAAAGATAATCATGCGTC
ATTTTGACTCACGCGGTCGTTATAGTTCAAAATCAGTGACACTTACCGCATTGACAAGCACGCCTCACGG
GAGCTCCAAGCGGCGACTGAGATGTCCTAAATGCACAGCGACGGATTCGCGCTATTTAGAAAGAGAGAGC
AATATTTCAAGAATGCATGCGTCAATTTTACGCAGACTATCTTTCTAGGGTTAATCTAGCTGCATCAGGA
TCATATCGTCGGGTCTTTTTTCCGGCTCAGTCATCGCCCAAGCTGGCGCTATCTGGGCATCGGGGAGGAA
GAAGCCCGTGCCTTTTCCCGCGAGGTTGAAGCGGCATGGAAAGAGTTTGCCGAGGATGACTGCTGCTGCA
TTGACGTTGAGCGAAAACGCACGTTTACCATGATGATTCGGGAAGGTGTGGCCATGCACGCCTTTAACGG
TGAACTGTTCGTTCAGGCCACCTGGGATACCAGTTCGTCGCGGCTTTTCCGGACACAGTTCCGGATGGTC
AGCCCGAAGCGCATCAGCAACCCGAACAATACCGGCGACAGCCGGAACTGCCGTGCCGGTGTGCAGATTA
ATGACAGCGGTGCGGCGCTGGGATATTACGTCAGCGAGGACGGGTATCCTGGCTGGATGCCGCAGAAATG
GACATGGATACCCCGTGAGTTACCCGGCGGGCGCGCTTGGCGTAATCATGGTCATAGCTGTTTCCTGTGT
GAAATTGTTATCCGCTCACAATTCCACACAACATACGAGCCGGAAGCATAAAGTGTAAAGCCTGGGGTGC
CTAATGAGTGAGCTAACTCACATTAATTGCGTTGCGCTCACTGCCCGCTTTCCAGTCGGGAAACCTGTCG
TGCCAGCTGCATTAATGAATCGGCCAACGCGCGGGGAGAGGCGGTTTGCGTATTGGGCGCTCTTCCGCTT
CCTCGCTCACTGACTCGCTGCGCTCGGTCGTTCGGCTGCGGCGAGCGGTATCAGCTCACTCAAAGGCGGT
AATACGGTTATCCACAGAATCAGGGGATAACGCAGGAAAGAACATGTGAGCAAAAGGCCAGCAAAAGGCC
AGGAACCGTAAAAAGGCCGCGTTGCTGGCGTTTTTCCATAGGCTCCGCCCCCCTGACGAGCATCACAAAA
ATCGACGCTCAAGTCAGAGGTGGCGAAACCCGACAGGACTATAAAGATACCAGGCGTTTCCCCCTGGAAG
CTCCCTCGTGCGCTCTCCTGTTCCGACCCTGCCGCTTACCGGATACCTGTCCGCCTTTCTCCCTTCGGGA
AGCGTGGCGCTTTCTCATAGCTCACGCTGTAGGTATCTCAGTTCGGTGTAGGTCGTTCGCTCCAAGCTGG
GCTGTGTGCACGAACCCCCCGTTCAGCCCGACCGCTGCGCCTTATCCGGTAACTATCGTCTTGAGTCCAA
CCCGGTAAGACACGACTTATCGCCACTGGCAGCAGCCACTGGTAACAGGATTAGCAGAGCGAGGTATGTA
GGCGGTGCTACAGAGTTCTTGAAGTGGTGGCCTAACTACGGCTACACTAGAAGAACAGTATTTGGTATCT
GCGCTCTGCTGAAGCCAGTTACCTTCGGAAAAAGAGTTGGTAGCTCTTGATCCGGCAAACAAACCACCGC
TGGTAGCGGTGGTTTTTTTGTTTGCAAGCAGCAGATTACGCGCAGAAAAAAAGGATCTCAAGAAGATCCT
TTGATCTTTTCTACGGGGTCTGACGCTCAGTGGAACGAAAACTCACGTTAAGGGATTTTGGTCATGAGAT
TATCAAAAAGGATCTTCACCTAGATCCTTTTAAATTAAAAATGAAGTTTTAAATCAATCTAAAGTATATA
TGAGTAAACTTGGTCTGACAGTTACCAATGCTTAATCAGTGAGGCACCTATCTCAGCGATCTGTCTATTT
CGTTCATCCATAGTTGCCTGACTCCCCGTCGTGTAGATAACTACGATACGGGAGGGCTTACCATCTGGCC
CCAGTGCTGCAATGATACCGCGAGACCCACGCTCACCGGCTCCAGATTTATCAGCAATAAACCAGCCAGC
CGGAAGGGCCGAGCGCAGAAGTGGTCCTGCAACTTTATCCGCCTCCATCCAGTCTATTAATTGTTGCCGG
GAAGCTAGAGTAAGTAGTTCGCCAGTTAATAGTTTGCGCAACGTTGTTGCCATTGCTACAGGCATCGTGG
TGTCACGCTCGTCGTTTGGTATGGCTTCATTCAGCTCCGGTTCCCAACGATCAAGGCGAGTTACATGATC
CCCCATGTTGTGCAAAAAAGCGGTTAGCTCCTTCGGTCCTCCGATCGTTGTCAGAAGTAAGTTGGCCGCA
GTGTTATCACTCATGGTTATGGCAGCACTGCATAATTCTCTTACTGTCATGCCATCCGTAAGATGCTTTT
CTGTGACTGGTGAGTACTCAACCAAGTCATTCTGAGAATAGTGTATGCGGCGACCGAGTTGCTCTTGCCC
GGCGTCAATACGGGATAATACCGCGCCACATAGCAGAACTTTAAAAGTGCTCATCATTGGAAAACGTTCT
TCGGGGCGAAAACTCTCAAGGATCTTACCGCTGTTGAGATCCAGTTCGATGTAACCCACTCGTGCACCCA
ACTGATCTTCAGCATCTTTTACTTTCACCAGCGTTTCTGGGTGAGCAAAAACAGGAAGGCAAAATGCCGC
AAAAAAGGGAATAAGGGCGACACGGAAATGTTGAATACTCAT
